>Addgene plasmid #201528 | pEJS2195_Nme2-evoFERNY-i1 | addgene full sequence | sequence record 394749 | Addgene NGS Result
TAGTTATTAATAGTAATCAATTACGGGGTCATTAGTTCATAGCCCATATATGGAGTTCCGCGTTACATAA
CTTACGGTAAATGGCCCGCCTGGCTGACCGCCCAACGACCCCCGCCCATTGACGTCAATAATGACGTATG
TTCCCATAGTAACGCCAATAGGGACTTTCCATTGACGTCAATGGGTGGAGTATTTACGGTAAACTGCCCA
CTTGGCAGTACATCAAGTGTATCATATGCCAAGTACGCCCCCTATTGACGTCAATGACGGTAAATGGCCC
GCCTGGCATTATGCCCAGTACATGACCTTATGGGACTTTCCTACTTGGCAGTACATCTACGTATTAGTCA
TCGCTATTACCATGGTGATGCGGTTTTGGCAGTACATCAATGGGCGTGGATAGCGGTTTGACTCACGGGG
ATTTCCAAGTCTCCACCCCATTGACGTCAATGGGAGTTTGTTTTGGCACCAAAATCAACGGGACTTTCCA
AAATGTCGTAACAACTCCGCCCCATTGACGCAAATGGGCGGTAGGCGTGTACGGTGGGAGGTCTATATAA
GCAGAGCTGGTTTAGTGAACCGTCAGATCCGCTAGAGATCCGCGGCCGCTAATACGACTCACTATAGGGA
GAGCCGCCACCATGAAACGGACAGCCGACGGAAGCGAGTTCGAGTCACCAAAGAAGAAGCGGAAAGTCGA
AGATGCCGCCTTCAAGCCTAACCCAATCAATTACATCCTGGGACTGGCCATCGGAATCGCATCCGTGGGA
TGGGCTATGGTGGAGATCGACGAGGAGGAGAATCCTATCCGGCTGATCGATCTGGGCGTGAGAGTGTTTG
AGAGGGCCGAGGTGCCAAAGACCGGCGATTCTCTGGCTATGGCCCGGAGACTGGCACGGAGCGTGAGGCG
CCTGACACGGAGAAGGGCACACAGGCTGCTGAGGGCACGCCGGCTGCTGAAGAGAGAGGGCGTGCTGCAG
GCAGCAGACTTCGATGAGAATGGCCTGATCAAGAGCCTGCCAAACACCCCCTGGCAGCTGAGAGCAGCCG
CCCTGGACAGGAAGCTGACACCACTGGAGTGGTCTGCCGTGCTGCTGCACCTGATCAAGCACCGCGGCTA
CCTGAGCCAGCGGAAGAACGAGGGAGAGACAGCAGACAAGGAGCTGGGCGCCCTGCTGAAGGGAGTGGCC
AACAATGCCCACGCCCTGCAGACCGGCGATTTCAGGACACCTGCCGAGCTGGCCCTGAATAAGTTTGAGA
AGGAGTCCGGCCACATCAGAAACCAGAGGGGCGACTATAGCCACACCTTCTCCCGCAAGGATCTGCAGGC
CGAGCTGATCCTGCTGTTCGAGAAGCAGAAGGAGTTTGGCAATCCACACGTGAGCGGAGGCCTGAAGGAG
GGAATCGAGACCCTGCTGATGACACAGAGGCCTGCCCTGTCCGGCGACGCAGTGCAGAAGATGCTGGGAC
ACTGCACCTTCGAGCCTGCAGAGCCAAAGGCCGCCAAGAACACCTACACAGCCGAGCGGTTTATCTGGCT
GACAAAGCTGAACAATCTGAGAATCCTGGAGCAGGGCGGATCAGGAGGCTCTGGCGGTTCAGGTGGATCA
GGCGGTAGCGGAGGTTCAGGTGGTTTTGAGAGGAACTACGACCCCCGGGAGCTGAGAAAGGAGACATACC
TGCTGTATGAGATCAAGTGGGGCAAGTCCGGCAAGCTGTGGAGGCACTGGTGCCAGAACAATCGCACACA
GCACGCCGAGGTGTACTTCCTGGAGAACATCTTTAATGCCCGGAGATTCAATCCATCTACCCACTGTAGC
ATCACATGGTATCTGAGCTGGTCCCCCTGCGCCGAGTGTTCTCAGAAGATCGTGGATTTCCTGAAGGAGC
ACCCTAACGTGAATCTGGAGATCTATGTGGCCCGGCTGTACTATCCAGAGAACGAGAGGAATAGGCAGGG
CCTGCGGGATCTGGTGAATTCCGGCGTGACCATCAGAATCATGGACCTGCCAGATTACAACTATTGCTGG
AAGACCTTCGTGAGCGATCAGGGAGGCGACGAGGATTACTGGCCAGGACACTTCGCCCCTTGGATCAAGC
AGTATAGCCTGAAGCTGGGCTCCTCTGGCTCTGAGACACCTGGCACAAGCGAGAGCGCAACACCTGAAAG
CAGCGGCGGATCCGAGAGGCCACTGACCGACACAGAGAGGGCCACCCTGATGGATGAGCCTTACCGGAAG
TCTAAGCTGACATATGCCCAGGCCAGAAAGCTGCTGGGCCTGGAGGACACCGCCTTCTTTAAGGGCCTGA
GATACGGCAAGGATAATGCCGAGGCCTCCACACTGATGGAGATGAAGGCCTATCACGCCATCTCTCGCGC
CCTGGAGAAGGAGGGCCTGAAGGACAAGAAGTCCCCCCTGAACCTGAGCTCCGAGCTGCAGGATGAGATC
GGCACCGCCTTCTCTCTGTTTAAGACCGACGAGGATATCACAGGCCGCCTGAAGGACAGGGTGCAGCCTG
AGATCCTGGAGGCCCTGCTGAAGCACATCTCTTTCGATAAGTTTGTGCAGATCAGCCTGAAGGCCCTGAG
AAGGATCGTGCCACTGATGGAGCAGGGCAAGCGGTACGACGAGGCCTGCGCCGAGATCTACGGCGATCAC
TATGGCAAGAAGAACACAGAGGAGAAGATCTATCTGCCCCCTATCCCTGCCGACGAGATCAGAAATCCTG
TGGTGCTGAGGGCCCTGTCCCAGGCAAGAAAAGTGATCAACGGAGTGGTGCGCCGGTACGGATCTCCAGC
CCGGATCCACATCGAGACCGCCAGAGAAGTGGGCAAGAGCTTCAAGGACCGGAAGGAGATCGAGAAGAGA
CAGGAGGAGAATCGCAAGGATCGGGAGAAGGCCGCCGCCAAGTTTAGGGAGTACTTCCCTAACTTTGTGG
GCGAGCCAAAGTCTAAGGACATCCTGAAGCTGCGCCTGTACGAGCAGCAGCACGGCAAGTGTCTGTATAG
CGGCAAGGAGATCAATCTGGTGCGGCTGAACGAGAAGGGCTATGTGGAGATCGATCACGCCCTGCCTTTC
TCCAGAACCTGGGACGATTCTTTTAACAATAAGGTGCTGGTGCTGGGCAGCGAGAACCAGAATAAGGGCA
ATCAGACACCATACGAGTATTTCAATGGCAAGGACAACTCCAGGGAGTGGCAGGAGTTCAAGGCCCGCGT
GGAGACCTCTAGATTTCCCAGGAGCAAGAAGCAGCGGATCCTGCTGCAGAAGTTCGACGAGGATGGCTTT
AAGGAGTGCAACCTGAATGACACCAGATACGTGAACCGGTTCCTGTGCCAGTTTGTGGCCGATCACATCC
TGCTGACCGGCAAGGGCAAGAGAAGGGTGTTCGCCTCTAATGGCCAGATCACAAACCTGCTGAGGGGATT
TTGGGGACTGAGGAAGGTGCGGGCAGAGAATGACAGACACCACGCACTGGATGCAGTGGTGGTGGCATGC
AGCACCGTGGCAATGCAGCAGAAGATCACAAGATTCGTGAGGTATAAGGAGATGAACGCCTTTGACGGCA
AGACCATCGATAAGGAGACAGGCAAGGTGCTGCACCAGAAGACCCACTTCCCCCAGCCTTGGGAGTTCTT
TGCCCAGGAAGTGATGATCCGGGTGTTCGGCAAGCCAGACGGCAAGCCTGAGTTTGAGGAGGCCGATACC
CCAGAGAAGCTGAGGACACTGCTGGCAGAGAAGCTGTCTAGCAGGCCAGAGGCAGTGCACGAGTACGTGA
CCCCACTGTTCGTGTCCAGGGCACCCAATCGGAAGATGTCTGGCGCCCACAAGGACACACTGAGAAGCGC
CAAGAGGTTTGTGAAGCACAACGAGAAGATCTCCGTGAAGAGAGTGTGGCTGACCGAGATCAAGCTGGCC
GATCTGGAGAACATGGTGAATTACAAGAACGGCAGGGAGATCGAGCTGTATGAGGCCCTGAAGGCAAGGC
TGGAGGCCTACGGAGGAAATGCCAAGCAGGCCTTCGACCCAAAGGATAACCCCTTTTATAAGAAGGGAGG
ACAGCTGGTGAAGGCCGTGCGGGTGGAGAAGACCCAGGAGAGCGGCGTGCTGCTGAATAAGAAGAACGCC
TACACAATCGCCGACAATGGCGATATGGTGAGAGTGGACGTGTTCTGTAAGGTGGATAAGAAGGGCAAGA
ATCAGTACTTTATCGTGCCTATCTATGCCTGGCAGGTGGCCGAGAACATCCTGCCAGACATCGATTGCAA
GGGCTACAGAATCGACGATAGCTATACATTCTGTTTTTCCCTGCACAAGTATGACCTGATCGCCTTCCAG
AAGGATGAGAAGTCCAAGGTGGAGTTTGCCTACTATATCAATTGCGACTCCTCTAACGGCAGGTTCTACC
TGGCCTGGCACGATAAGGGCAGCAAGGAGCAGCAGTTTCGCATCTCCACCCAGAATCTGGTGCTGATCCA
GAAGTATCAGGTGAACGAGCTGGGCAAGGAGATCAGGCCATGTCGGCTGAAGAAGCGCCCACCCGTGCGG
AGCGGAGGATCCGGAGGATCTGGAGGCAGCACCAACCTGTCTGACATCATCGAGAAGGAGACAGGCAAGC
AGCTGGTCATCCAGGAGAGCATCCTGATGCTGCCCGAAGAAGTCGAAGAAGTGATCGGAAACAAGCCTGA
GAGCGATATCCTGGTCCATACCGCCTACGACGAGAGTACCGACGAAAATGTGATGCTGCTGACATCCGAC
GCCCCAGAGTATAAGCCCTGGGCTCTGGTCATCCAGGATTCCAACGGAGAGAACAAAATCAAAATGCTGT
CTGGCGGCTCAAAAAGAACCGCCGACGGCAGCGAATTCGAGCCCAAGAAGAAGAGGAAAGTCTAACCGGT
CATCATCACCATCACCATTGAGTTTAAACCCGCTGATCAGCCTCGACTGTGCCTTCTAGTTGCCAGCCAT
CTGTTGTTTGCCCCTCCCCCGTGCCTTCCTTGACCCTGGAAGGTGCCACTCCCACTGTCCTTTCCTAATA
AAATGAGGAAATTGCATCGCATTGTCTGAGTAGGTGTCATTCTATTCTGGGGGGTGGGGTGGGGCAGGAC
AGCAAGGGGGAGGATTGGGAAGACAATAGCAGGCATGCTGGGGATGCGGTGGGCTCTATGGCTTCTGAGG
CGGAAAGAACCAGCTGGGGCTCGATACCGTCGACCTCTAGCTAGAGCTTGGCGTAATCATGGTCATAGCT
GTTTCCTGTGTGAAATTGTTATCCGCTCACAATTCCACACAACATACGAGCCGGAAGCATAAAGTGTAAA
GCCTAGGGTGCCTAATGAGTGAGCTAACTCACATTAATTGCGTTGCGCTCACTGCCCGCTTTCCAGTCGG
GAAACCTGTCGTGCCAGCTGCATTAATGAATCGGCCAACGCGCGGGGAGAGGCGGTTTGCGTATTGGGCG
CACTTCCGCTTCCTCGCTCACTGACTCGCTGCGCTCGGTCGTTCGGCTGCGGCGAGCGGTATCAGCTCAC
TCAAAGGCGGTAATACGGTTATCCACAGAATCAGGGGATAACGCAGGAAAGAACATGTGAGCAAAAGGCC
AGCAAAAGGCCAGGAACCGTAAAAAGGCCGCGTTGCTGGCGTTTTTCCATAGGCTCCGCCCCCCTGACGA
GCATCACAAAAATCGACGCTCAAGTCAGAGGTGGCGAAACCCGACAGGACTATAAAGATACCAGGCGTTT
CCCCCTGGAAGCTCCCTCGTGCGCTCTCCTGTTCCGACCCTGCCGCTTACCGGATACCTGTCCGCCTTTC
TCCCTTCGGGAAGCGTGGCGCTTTCTCATAGCTCACGCTGTAGGTATCTCAGTTCGGTGTAGGTCGTTCG
CTCCAAGCTGGGCTGTGTGCACGAACCCCCCGTTCAGCCCGACCGCTGCGCCTTATCCGGTAACTATCGT
CTTGAGTCCAACCCGGTAAGACACGACTTATCGCCACTGGCAGCAGCCACTGGTAACAGGATTAGCAGAG
CGAGGTATGTAGGCGGTGCTACAGAGTTCTTGAAGTGGTGGCCTAACTACGGCTACACTAGAAGAACAGT
ATTTGGTATCTGCGCTCTGCTGAAGCCAGTTACCTTCGGAAAAAGAGTTGGTAGCTCTTGATCCGGCAAA
CAAACCACCGCTGGTAGCGGTGGTTTTTTTGTTTGCAAGCAGCAGATTACGCGCAGAAAAAAAGGATCTC
AAGAAGATCCTTTGATCTTTTCTACGGGGTCTGACACTCAGTGGAACGAAAACTCACGTTAAGGGATTTT
GGTCATGAGATTATCAAAAAGGATCTTCACCTAGATCCTTTTAAATTAAAAATGAAGTTTTAAATCAATC
TAAAGTATATATGAGTAAACTTGGTCTGACAGTTACCAATGCTTAATCAGTGAGGCACCTATCTCAGCGA
TCTGTCTATTTCGTTCATCCATAGTTGCCTGACTCCCCGTCGTGTAGATAACTACGATACGGGAGGGCTT
ACCATCTGGCCCCAGTGCTGCAATGATACCGCGGGACCCACGCTCACCGGCTCCAGATTTATCAGCAATA
AACCAGCCAGCCGGAAGGGCCGAGCGCAGAAGTGGTCCTGCAACTTTATCCGCCTCCATCCAGTCTATTA
ATTGTTGCCGGGAAGCTAGAGTAAGTAGTTCGCCAGTTAATAGTTTGCGCAACGTTGTTGCCATTGCTAC
AGGCATCGTGGTGTCACGCTCGTCGTTTGGTATGGCTTCATTCAGCTCCGGTTCCCAACGATCAAGGCGA
GTTACATGATCCCCCATGTTGTGCAAAAAAGCGGTTAGCTCCTTCGGTCCTCCGATCGTTGTCAGAAGTA
AGTTGGCCGCAGTGTTATCACTCATGGTTATGGCAGCACTGCATAATTCTCTTACTGTCATGCCATCCGT
AAGATGCTTTTCTGTGACTGGTGAGTACTCAACCAAGTCATTCTGAGAATAGTGTATGCGGCGACCGAGT
TGCTCTTGCCCGGCGTCAATACGGGATAATACCGCGCCACATAGCAGAACTTTAAAAGTGCTCATCATTG
GAAAACGTTCTTCGGGGCGAAAACTCTCAAGGATCTTACCGCTGTTGAGATCCAGTTCGATGTAACCCAC
TCGTGCACCCAACTGATCTTCAGCATCTTTTACTTTCACCAGCGTTTCTGGGTGAGCAAAAACAGGAAGG
CAAAATGCCGCAGAAAAGGGAATAAGGGCGACACGGAAATGTTGAATACTCATACTCTTCCTTTTTCAAT
ATTATTGAAGCATTTATCAGGGTTATTGTCTCATGAGCGGATACATATTTGAATGTATTTAGAAAAATAA
ACAAATAGGGGTTCCGCGCACATTTCCCCGAAAAGTGCCACCTGACGTCGACGGATCGGGAGATCGATCT
CCCGATCCCCTAGGGTCGACTCTCAGTACAATCTGCTCTGATGCCGCATAGTTAAGCCAGTATCTGCTCC
CTGCTTGTGTGTTGGAGGTCGCTGAGTAGTGCGCGAGCAAAATTTAAGCTACAACAAGGCAAGGCTTGAC
CGACAATTGCATGAAGAATCTGCTTAGGGTTAGGCGTTTTGCGCTGCTTCGCGATGTACGGGCCAGATAT
ACGCGTTGACATTGATTATTGAC
Features (pLannotate 1.2.2; 16 found; start..end, strand, type, name):
    365..568     +  promoter       CMV promoter: human cytomegalovirus (CMV) immediate early promoter
    610..628     +  promoter       T7 promoter: promoter for bacteriophage T7 RNA polymerase
    705..4550    +  CDS            cas9: CAS9_NEIMA - Experimental evidence at protein level: Swiss-Prot protein existence level 1. CRISPR (clustered regularly interspaced short palindromic repeat) is an adaptive immune system that provides protection against mobile genetic elements (viruses, transposable elements and conjugative plasmids). CRISPR clusters contain spacers, sequences complementary to antecedent mobile elements, and target invading nucleic acids. CRISPR clusters are transcribed and processed into CRISPR RNA (crRNA). In type II CRISPR systems correct processing of pre-crRNA requires a trans- encoded small RNA (tracrRNA)
   4581..4829    +  CDS            UGI: UNGI_BPPB2 - Experimental evidence at protein level: Swiss-Prot protein existence level 1. This protein binds specifically and reversibly to the host uracil-DNA glycosylase, preventing removal of uracil residues from PBS2 DNA by the host uracil-excision repair system. From Bacillus phage PBS2 (Bacteriophage PBS2).
   4947..5171    +  polyA_signal   bGH poly(A) signal: bovine growth hormone polyadenylation signal
   5175..5196    +  promoter       SV40 promoter (fragment): SV40 enhancer and early promoter
   5201..5217    +  misc_feature   MCS (fragment): pBluescript multiple cloning site
   5266..5282    -  protein_bind   lac operator: The lac repressor binds to the lac operator to inhibit transcription in E. coli. This inhibition can be relieved by adding lactose or isopropyl-β-D-thiogalactopyranoside (IPTG). lac repressor encoded by lacI
   5290..5320    -  promoter       lac promoter: promoter for the E. coli lac operon
   5335..5356    -  protein_bind   CAP binding site: CAP binding activates transcription in the presence of cAMP. E. coli catabolite activator protein
   5369..5461    -  CDS            lacI (fragment): lac repressor; lacI; The lac repressor binds to the lac operator to inhibit transcription in E. coli. This inhibition can be relieved by adding lactose or isopropyl-β-D-thiogalactopyranoside (IPTG).
   5644..6232    -  rep_origin     ori: high-copy-number ColE1/pMB1/pBR322/pUC origin of replication
   6403..7263    -  CDS            AmpR: β-lactamase; bla; confers resistance to ampicillin, carbenicillin, and related antibiotics
   7264..7368    -  promoter       AmpR promoter: bla
   7439..7483    -  misc_feature   bom (fragment): basis of mobility region from pBR322
   7638..364     +  enhancer       CMV enhancer (across the origin): human cytomegalovirus immediate early enhancer
