[The description below was written by a language model from this plasmid's Addgene catalogue record and pLannotate feature annotations shown in this document.]
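Description:
pEJS2195_Nme2-evoFERNY-i1 is a 7,653 bp mammalian expression plasmid built on the pBT280 backbone for transient production of a domain-inlaid Nme2Cas9 base editor. It is propagated in E. coli through a high-copy ColE1/pUC-type origin and selected with ampicillin via the β-lactamase gene and its native promoter. Small remnants of earlier cloning vectors (lac promoter/operator, CAP site, and fragments of lacI, bom, an SV40 promoter and a pBluescript MCS) are also annotated and do not appear to play a role in the payload.

The expression cassette consists of the human CMV immediate-early enhancer and promoter, followed by a T7 promoter that also serves as a sequencing primer site, a roughly 4.25 kb insert assembled by Gibson cloning, and a bovine growth hormone polyadenylation signal. The automated annotation recognises the bulk of the open reading frame as a Neisseria meningitidis Cas9 homologue. This span is longer than Cas9 alone would be expected to occupy, consistent with the "inlaid" design, in which the evoFERNY deaminase domain is inserted internally within Nme2Cas9 (site "i1") rather than fused to a terminus. The deaminase itself is not annotated separately, and the exact insertion position is not stated in the record. Immediately downstream lies a uracil-DNA glycosylase inhibitor (UGI) from phage PBS2, a standard component of cytosine base editors that blocks excision of the uracil intermediate. evoFERNY is generally known as an evolved cytidine deaminase, so the construct appears to be a cytosine-editing counterpart to the adenine editors named in the associated publication. No guide RNA cassette is annotated, so the guide would need to be supplied separately. The plasmid is used for base-editing experiments in mammalian cells.
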