Addgene plasmid #201528: pEJS2195_Nme2-evoFERNY-i1
Purpose: Mammalian expression of domain inlaid Nme2-evoFERNY-i1
Depositing lab: Erik Sontheimer. Publication: Domain-inlaid Nme2Cas9 adenine base editors with improved activity and targeting scope. Bamidele N, Zhang H, Dong X, Cheng H, Gaston N, Feinzig H, Cao H, Kelly K, Watts JK, Xie J, Gao G, Sontheimer EJ. Nat Commun. 2024 Feb 17;15(1):1458. doi: 10.1038/s41467-024-45763-5. PubMed 38368418.
Backbone
  Vector backbone: pBT280
  Total vector size (bp): 7653
  Vector type: Mammalian Expression
Growth in bacteria
  Bacterial resistance: Ampicillin, 100 μg/mL
  Growth temperature: 37°C
  Growth strain: DH5alpha
  Copy number: Unknown
Gene/Insert
  Gene/Insert name: Nme2-evoFERNY-i1
  Insert size (bp): 4254
  Promoter: CMV
  Cloning method: Gibson Cloning
  Sequencing primers: 5′ T7; 3′ M13 Reverse
Terms and licenses: Academic/Nonprofit Terms; Industry Terms: Not Available to Industry
Depositor comments: Please visit https://doi.org/10.1101/2023.04.14.536905 for bioRxiv preprint.
How to cite: pEJS2195_Nme2-evoFERNY-i1 was a gift from Erik Sontheimer (Addgene plasmid # 201528 ; http://n2t.net/addgene:201528 ; RRID:Addgene_201528)
